>Addgene plasmid #65744 | pFRT-TODestGFP_RBPMS | addgene partial sequence | sequence record 114936 | CMV-F 5'-CGCAAATGGGCGGTAGGCGTG-3'
TCAGTGATAGAGATCTCCCTATCAGTGATAGAGATCGTCGACGAGCTCGTTTAGTGAACCGTCAGATCGC
CTGGAGACGCCATCCACGCTGTTTTGACCTCCATAGAAGACACCGGGACCGATCCAGCCTCCGGACTCTA
GCGTTTAAACTTAAGCTTGGTACCATGGTGAGCAAGGGCGAGGAGCTGTTCACCGGGGTGGTGCCCATCC
TGGTCGAGCTGGACGGCGACGTAAACGGCCACAAGTTCAGCGTGTCCGGCGAGGGCGAGGGCGATGCCAC
CTACGGCAAGCTGACCCTGAAGTTCATCTGCACCACCGGCAAGCTGCCCGTGCCCTGGCCCACCCTCGTG
ACCACCCTGACCTACGGCGTGCAGTGCTTCAGCCGCTACCCCGACCACATGAAGCAGCACGACTTCTTCA
AGTCCGCCATGCCCGAAGGCTACGTCCAGGAGCGCACCATCTTCTTCAAGGACGACGGCAACTACAAGAC
CCGCGCCGAGGTGAAGTTCGAGGGCGACACCCTGGTGAACCGCATCGAGCTGAAGGGCATCGACTTCAAG
GAGGACGGCAACATCCTGGGGCACAAGCTGGAGTACAACTACAACAGCCACAACGTCTATATCATGGCCG
ACAAGCAGAAGAACGGCATCAAGGTGAACTTCAAGATCCGCCACAACATCGAGGACGGCAGCGTGCAGCT
CGCCGACCACTACCAGCAGAACACCCCCATCGGCGACGGCCCCGTGCTGCTGCCCGACAACCACTACCTG
AGCACC
