>Addgene plasmid #65744 | pFRT-TODestGFP_RBPMS | depositor full sequence | sequence record 114943 | pFRT-TODestGFP_RBPMS sequence 800 bps
AGAATCGAGACCGAGGAGAGGGTTAGGGATAGGCTTACCTTCGAACCGCGGGCCCTCTAGACTTGAGCGG
CCGCCACTGTGCTGGATATCAACCACTTTGTACAAGAAAGCTGGGTCTAGATATCTCGAGTGCGGCCGCT
CAGCAGAACTGACGGGACTTCCAGCCCTGAGAAGTAGCCTCGGAGGGAGGGAGCCAGCGCATCTGGGCAT
GCAGTGAAGCGGGATAGGTGAAAGCAGGAGGAGGTAGAGCAGGCGCTAACTCCGCTGGGTACAGAGGGTA
CGGGGCCCACACTTCAGGGCTACTGGGGTAAAGTGCAGGCACTGTGAGCTCATATGGCTCTCTGGCAATG
AACTGAGGTACAGTGTTGGGCAGAGGAGTACTGGGGTTTGGAGTCCCTACGAGTTTGTTCTTGGCCATCT
TCGTGTTTGCCTTAGCAAACTCTAGTCGTAGTGTTTGCGGAATTTCAGGATCGAAGCGGATGCCATTCAA
AGCATTCTTTGCAGCCTCTGCTTCTGAGCGACTGTCAAAACTGACAAAACCTACAGGCTGTTTAGATGTG
AGCTTTATAAGAGAACCCTCATAGCCCTTAAATGGTCTGAAAAGCAGATAGAGCTCCCGAGGTTTGATAT
CCAGAGGAAGGCCACTGACAAATAGGGTCCGGACCTCCTCCTCCTGAAGGTTGGCCTCGCTCGGGGTGTT
CTCCTTCTCGGCTTTGCCGCCGTTGTTCATGTCGACTGAATTGGTTCCCATGGTGGAGCCTGCTTTTTTG
TACAAACTTGTAAGCTTCTTGTACAGCTCG
