[The description below was written by a language model from this plasmid's Addgene catalogue record.]
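Description:
pFRT-TODestGFP_RBPMS is a mammalian expression plasmid built on a laboratory-modified version of the commercial pcDNA5/FRT backbone, converted into a Gateway destination vector and then loaded with the human RBPMS coding sequence (also known as HERMES) by Gateway recombination. It is propagated in E. coli under ampicillin selection; the record lists its copy number as unknown. No feature table is provided, so the description rests on the catalogue fields alone.

The roughly 0.6 kb RBPMS open reading frame is fused at its N terminus to a GFP tag supplied by the backbone. It is transcribed from a CMV promoter carrying two tetracycline operator sites. In cells that express the Tet repressor, this arrangement keeps the promoter silent until tetracycline or doxycycline is added, which makes expression inducible. The use of a BGH reverse sequencing primer suggests a bovine growth hormone polyadenylation signal downstream of the insert, as in the parental vector.

The pcDNA5/FRT family carries an FRT site that allows Flp recombinase to integrate the plasmid at a single pre-placed genomic FRT locus in a suitable host line, giving isogenic stable cell lines. Hygromycin resistance is normally gained on correct integration. The record lists both hygromycin and blasticidin as selectable markers. In such systems blasticidin usually maintains the Tet repressor in the host line, though the record does not specify this. The stated purpose is expression of GFP-tagged RBPMS in mammalian cells, and the plasmid comes from work defining the RNA recognition element and transcriptome-wide mRNA targets of the RBPMS family of RNA-binding proteins.
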