Addgene plasmid #65744: pFRT-TODestGFP_RBPMS
Purpose: expresses GFP-tagged RBPMS in mammalian cells
Depositing lab: Thomas Tuschl. Depositing organization: Rockefeller University. Publication: Identification of the RNA recognition element of the RBPMS family of RNA-binding proteins and their transcriptome-wide mRNA targets. Farazi TA, Leonhardt CS, Mukherjee N, Mihailovic A, Li S, Max KE, Meyer C, Yamaji M, Cekan P, Jacobs NC, Gerstberger S, Bognanni C, Larsson E, Ohler U, Tuschl T. RNA. 2014 Jul;20(7):1090-102. doi: 10.1261/rna.045005.114. Epub 2014 May 23. PubMed 24860013.
Backbone
  Vector backbone: pcDNA5/FRT
  Backbone manufacturer: Life Technologies, Modified by Tuschl lab
  Backbone size w/o insert (bp): 5372
  Vector type: Mammalian Expression
  Selectable markers: Hygromycin, Blasticidin
Growth in bacteria
  Bacterial resistance: Ampicillin, 100 μg/mL
  Growth temperature: 37°C
  Growth strain: Top10
  Copy number: Unknown
Gene/Insert
  Gene/Insert name: RBPMS
  Species: H. sapiens (human)
  Insert size (bp): 633
  GenBank ID: NM_001008710
  Entrez Gene: RBPMS (a.k.a. HERMES)
  Promoter: CMV, 2x Tet
  Tag / fusion protein: GFP (N terminal on backbone)
  Cloning method: Gateway Cloning
  Sequencing primers: 5′ CMV Forward; 3′ BGH Reverse
Terms and licenses: Academic/Nonprofit Terms; Industry Terms: Not Available to Industry
How to cite: pFRT-TODestGFP_RBPMS was a gift from Thomas Tuschl (Addgene plasmid # 65744 ; http://n2t.net/addgene:65744 ; RRID:Addgene_65744)
